>Addgene plasmid #180739 | pMYT086 | addgene full sequence | sequence record 369782 | Addgene NGS Result
GATTTACATTGAGGGGGGAAACTTGCTTTATCCGCTCCTCCAATTGATTCAAGAAGTATGGGCGCTGACC
TACCATCTCAATTTCTTGTTTCACTCGGGAATTGTCACTGAGATAGTAAATGTCTGGAGAATCCTTTGCA
ACAGGAGATTTCAAATTTATATTCTTTGTGTTCGCATTCGCTTCCCGTCTGTTACTCGTTCCCTTACCAT
TCTATTATGCATTGCAGGTCTGCCAAGTAAAAAAAAAAATACCTTGGTGTACACACCACCCATACATTAT
CTGACAAGGAAACAAAAGTAATGACAGTAAATTGAAGAACTTGTGATGAGCCAAAAAGAAGAATGTGTGC
GGCCGCACGGTTATCCACAGAATCAGGGGATAACGCAGGAAAGAACATGTGAGCAAAAGGCCAGCAAAAG
GCCAGGAACCGTAAAAAGGCCGCGTTGCTGGCGTTTTTCCATAGGCTCCGCCCCCCTGACGAGCATCACA
AAAATCGACGCTCAAGTCAGAGGTGGCGAAACCCGACAGGACTATAAAGATACCAGGCGTTTCCCCCTGG
AAGCTCCCTCGTGCGCTCTCCTGTTCCGACCCTGCCGCTTACCGGATACCTGTCCGCCTTTCTCCCTTCG
GGAAGCGTGGCGCTTTCTCATAGCTCACGCTGTAGGTATCTCAGTTCGGTGTAGGTCGTTCGCTCCAAGC
TGGGCTGTGTGCACGAACCCCCCGTTCAGCCCGACCGCTGCGCCTTATCCGGTAACTATCGTCTTGAGTC
CAACCCGGTAAGACACGACTTATCGCCACTGGCAGCAGCCACTGGTAACAGGATTAGCAGAGCGAGGTAT
GTAGGCGGTGCTACAGAGTTCTTGAAGTGGTGGCCTAACTACGGCTACACTAGAAGAACAGTATTTGGTA
TCTGCGCTCTGCTGAAGCCAGTTACCTTCGGAAAAAGAGTTGGTAGCTCTTGATCCGGCAAACAAACCAC
CGCTGGTAGCGGTGGTTTTTTTGTTTGCAAGCAGCAGATTACGCGCAGAAAAAAAGGATCTCAAGAAGAT
CCTTTGATCTTTTCTACGGGGTCTGACGCTCAGTGGAACGAAAACTCACGTTAAGGGATTTTGGTCATGA
CTGATCCTTCAACTCAGCAAAAGTTCGATTTATTCAACAAAGCCACGTTGTGTCTCAAAATCTCTGATGT
TACATTGCACAAGATAAAAATATATCATCATGAACAATAAAACTGTCTGCTTACATAAACAGTAATACAA
GGGGTGTTATGAGCCATATTCAACGGGAAACGTCTTGCTCCAGGCCGCGATTAAATTCCAACATGGATGC
TGATTTATATGGGTATAAATGGGCTCGCGATAATGTCGGGCAATCAGGTGCGACAATCTATCGATTGTAT
GGGAAGCCCGATGCGCCAGAGTTGTTTCTGAAACATGGCAAAGGTAGCGTTGCCAATGATGTTACAGATG
AGATGGTCAGACTAAACTGGCTGACGGAATTTATGCCTCTTCCGACCATCAAGCATTTTATCCGTACTCC
TGATGATGCATGGTTACTCACCACTGCGATCCCCGGGAAAACAGCATTCCAGGTATTAGAAGAATATCCT
GATTCAGGTGAAAATATTGTTGATGCGCTGGCAGTGTTCCTGCGCCGGTTGCATTCGATTCCTGTTTGTA
ATTGTCCTTTTAACAGCGATCGCGTATTTCGCCTCGCTCAGGCGCAATCACGAATGAATAACGGTTTGGT
TGATGCGAGTGATTTTGATGACGAGCGTAATGGCTGGCCTGTTGAACAAGTCTGGAAAGAAATGCATAAG
CTTTTGCCATTCTCACCGGATTCAGTCGTCACTCATGGTGATTTCTCACTTGATAACCTTATTTTTGACG
AGGGGAAATTAATAGGTTGTATTGATGTTGGACGAGTCGGAATCGCAGACCGATACCAGGATCTTGCCAT
CCTATGGAACTGCCTCGGTGAGTTTTCTCCTTCATTACAGAAACGGCTTTTTCAAAAATATGGTATTGAT
AATCCTGATATGAATAAATTGCAGTTTCATTTGATGCTCGATGAGTTTTTCTAATCAGAATTGGTTAATT
GGTTGTAACACGCGGCCGCTTTCGTCACATGTTCAACTAAATTCCAAACAGTTGAACTTTTTGTTCTACT
GATCTTGTAATTCATGCTTCCTTCTATGCAACACGCCATACTAATTTAGTAGAATGAACAGTAACTGGTG
AACGATGACTCTGTAGTAGAATACTATAAAAAGGTGGCATCGTATAAAGGTGCCTTCTTTGACCCTTGGC
AGGTAGGGCGGCAACGGCACAATGATATTTTATTTAACAAAAAGATACGCTAACACCGCATCTGAACACG
TAATACTACTATATGACTTGGAACAAATGGCTAATCAATAATCACATATGTTCGACCGCCGCAGGAAAAG
AGAAAAGAAAGCAGTTTCTACAAGCAAGAACTTGGAAATACAGACAAACCTCCAGTACTTTATTAGGATT
GTCCATTCCTCACCCAGATATGTTAAATTCGATACCAATGTGTTTTGATTCACGCGCAGAAAGAAGGACT
TTCCCTGCTCTGCTCGGCAAAAACATACACGTTGTCGACCGAGCACGACTGCCGTTGTCGAAGCCACCAA
GTCCAAAGTAACGGCATGGACTCATGTCTTCGACTGAAGACATTGTAAGCTCTGCAGTGACACTAGTCCG
CGGTGTCCCTGCGCTCATCTTCTAGAAGTCGAATTCGGGATAGGGGAGACAAGAACCTGTCACTTCTCGT
TTAATATCTTTAATCGCATCATCTATAGTTCCTAATTCTGCATTCCTAACACTGTAGCCTATCCAGCAAA
ATCATTCCCATTTTCTCTTTATATGTGCCTAGATTTTAAAATTTTGCTTAAGAT
Features (pLannotate 1.2.2; 2 found; start..end, strand, type, name):
    456..1044    -  rep_origin     ori: high-copy-number ColE1/pMB1/pBR322/pUC origin of replication
   1269..2084    +  CDS            KanR: aminoglycoside phosphotransferase; aph(3')-Ia; confers resistance to kanamycin in bacteria or G418 (Geneticin®) in eukaryotes
