[The description below was written by a language model from this plasmid's Addgene catalogue record and pLannotate feature annotations shown in this document.]
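Description:
pMYT086 is a small (about 2.9 kb) synthetic biology plasmid from the Multiplex Yeast Toolkit (MYT), a modular cloning (MoClo) system for engineering Saccharomyces cerevisiae that extends the earlier Yeast Toolkit. It is built on the pYTK090 backbone and is maintained in E. coli as a high-copy plasmid. The annotated feature table identifies only two elements: a ColE1/pUC-type origin of replication and a KanR gene encoding an aminoglycoside phosphotransferase, which provides kanamycin selection in bacteria. No yeast origin of replication or yeast selectable marker is annotated, consistent with the plasmid's stated role in markerless chromosomal integration rather than episomal maintenance.

The payload is a synthetic "Int.2 Spacer", described as a markerless yeast integration spacer for the Int.2 locus. The automated annotation does not recognise any features in the remaining sequence outside the origin and resistance gene, so the record does not give the composition of the spacer, any flanking homology regions for the Int.2 site, or the cloning sites used to build it (the cloning site is listed as unknown). No promoter, coding sequence, tag or reporter is recorded for the insert. In a multiplex integration scheme of this kind, a spacer construct generally serves as an inert placeholder that occupies a given integration position when no expression cassette is needed there, though the record itself says only that it is used within the MYT system for integration at Int.2.
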