Addgene plasmid #180739: pMYT086
Purpose: Markerless yeast integration Spacer at Int.2 locus to used in the Ellis MYT system
Depositing lab: Tom Ellis. Depositing organization: Imperial College London. Publication: A Multiplex MoClo Toolkit for Extensive and Flexible Engineering of Saccharomyces cerevisiae. Shaw WM, Khalil AS, Ellis T. ACS Synth Biol. 2023 Nov 6. doi: 10.1021/acssynbio.3c00423. PubMed 37930278.
Backbone
  Vector backbone: pYTK090
  Backbone manufacturer: John Dueber
  Vector type: Synthetic Biology
Growth in bacteria
  Bacterial resistance: Kanamycin, 50 μg/mL
  Growth temperature: 37°C
  Growth strain: DH5alpha
  Copy number: High Copy
Gene/Insert
  Gene/Insert name: Int.2 Spacer
  Species: Synthetic
  Cloning method: Restriction Enzyme; 5′ cloning site Unknown (unknown if destroyed)
Terms and licenses: Academic/Nonprofit Terms; Industry Terms: Not Available to Industry
How to cite: pMYT086 was a gift from Tom Ellis (Addgene plasmid # 180739 ; http://n2t.net/addgene:180739 ; RRID:Addgene_180739)
